Addgene plasmid #208966: Polymerase expression - pCMV-ePhi29(+exo) (LM2995)
Purpose: Unfused ePhi29 DNA polymerase (+exo), expressed from CMV or T7 promoters.
Depositing lab: Benjamin Kleinstiver. Depositing organization: Massachusetts General Hospital. Publication: Click editing enables programmable genome writing using DNA polymerases and HUH endonucleases. Ferreira da Silva J, Tou CJ, King EM, Eller ML, Rufino-Ramos D, Ma L, Cromwell CR, Metovic J, Benning FMC, Chao LH, Eichler FS, Kleinstiver BP. Nat Biotechnol. 2024 Jul 22. doi: 10.1038/s41587-024-02324-x. PubMed 39039307.
Backbone
  Vector backbone: pCMV-T7-SpCas9-P2A-EGFP (RTW3027)
  Vector type: Mammalian Expression, CRISPR ; in vitro transcription; T7 promoter
Growth in bacteria
  Bacterial resistance: Ampicillin, 100 μg/mL
  Growth temperature: 37°C
  Growth strain: DH5alpha
  Copy number: High Copy
Gene/Insert
  Gene/Insert name: ePhi29(+exo)-BPNLS (alt name: LM2995)
  Species: Synthetic
  Mutation: ePhi29(+exo)(M8R/V51A/M97T/G197D/E221K/Q497P/K512E/F526L)
  Promoter: CMV and T7
  Tag / fusion protein: BPNLS (C terminal on insert)
  Cloning method: Gibson Cloning
  Sequencing primers: 5′ oBK6928-CCAAGTCTCCACCCCATTGACG; 3′ oBK219-GGGAGTGGCACCTTCCAGGGTC
Terms and licenses: Academic/Nonprofit Terms; Industry Terms: Not Available to Industry
Depositor comments: Please visit https://doi.org/10.1101/2023.09.12.557440 for bioRxiv preprint.
How to cite: Polymerase expression - pCMV-ePhi29(+exo) (LM2995) was a gift from Benjamin Kleinstiver (Addgene plasmid # 208966 ; http://n2t.net/addgene:208966 ; RRID:Addgene_208966)
