[The description below was written by a language model from this plasmid's Addgene catalogue record and pLannotate feature annotations shown in this document.]
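Description:
pCMV-ePhi29(+exo) (LM2995) is a high-copy, ampicillin-selected plasmid for expressing an engineered phi29 DNA polymerase in mammalian cells or as in vitro transcribed RNA. It derives from the pCMV-T7-SpCas9-P2A-EGFP (RTW3027) backbone, with the insert introduced by Gibson assembly. In the 5.2 kb sequence record, the CMV enhancer and promoter are followed directly by a T7 promoter, then a roughly 1.7 kb open reading frame matching the bacteriophage phi29 DNA polymerase, and a bGH polyadenylation signal. This tandem promoter layout lets the same plasmid drive Pol II transcription after transfection or serve as a template for T7 RNA polymerase to produce mRNA. Propagation in E. coli relies on a ColE1/pUC-type origin and the AmpR β-lactamase cassette; lac promoter/operator remnants are backbone leftovers.

The insert, ePhi29(+exo)-BPNLS, is a synthetic variant carrying the substitutions M8R, V51A, M97T, G197D, E221K, Q497P, K512E and F526L, with a bipartite nuclear localization signal at the C terminus to direct the enzyme to the nucleus. The "+exo" designation indicates that the polymerase's native proofreading exonuclease activity is retained. The polymerase is expressed unfused, not linked to a Cas9 or another partner, and the associated work concerns "click editing", a genome-writing approach that combines DNA polymerases with HUH endonucleases.

A second sequence record filed under this entry (about 12.3 kb) does not fit the catalogue description: it is annotated with a Tet-responsive SNCA–AviTag/IRES/Neurog2–T2A–PuroR cassette, an hSyn-driven birA, and an hPGK-driven blasticidin/rtTA3 unit, with no phi29 polymerase. It appears to represent an unrelated construct and should not be taken to describe this plasmid.
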