Features (pLannotate 1.2.2; 33 found; start..end, strand, type, name):
    750..974     -  polyA_signal   bGH poly(A) signal: bovine growth hormone polyadenylation signal
   1003..1572    -  CDS            Rta AD: transcriptional activation domain from the human herpesvirus 4 (Epstein-Barr virus) replication and transcription activator Rta/BRLF1 (Hardwick et al., 1992; Chavez et al., 2015)
   1591..2370    -  CDS            RELA (fragment): TF65_HUMAN - Also known as NFKB3. Experimental evidence at protein level: Swiss-Prot protein existence level 1. NF-kappa-B is a pleiotropic transcription factor present in almost all cell types and is the endpoint of a series of signal transduction events that are initiated by a vast array of stimuli related to many biological processes such as inflammation, immunity, differentiation, cell growth, tumorigenesis and apoptosis. NF-kappa-B is a homo- or heterodimeric complex formed by the Rel-like domain- containing proteins RELA/p65, RELB, NFKB1/p105, NFKB1/p50, REL and NFKB2/p52. The heterodime
   2596..3219    -  CDS            rtTA3 (fragment): reverse tetracycline transactivator 3 activates expression from Tet-responsive promoters in the presence of doxycycline
   3292..3687    -  CDS            BSD: blasticidin S deaminase; Aspergillus terreus BSD; confers resistance to blasticidin
   3697..4207    -  promoter       hPGK promoter: human phosphoglycerate kinase 1 promoter
   4914..4973    +  promoter       TRE3GV promoter (fragment): 3rd-generation Tet-responsive promoter that can be activated by binding of Tet-On® 3G, optimized for retroviral and lentiviral vectors
   5029..5049    +  promoter       tight TRE promoter (fragment): Tet-responsive promoter PTight, consisting of seven tet operator sequences followed by the minimal CMV promoter
   5068..5093    +  promoter       TRE3GV promoter (fragment): 3rd-generation Tet-responsive promoter that can be activated by binding of Tet-On® 3G, optimized for retroviral and lentiviral vectors
   5112..5140    +  promoter       TRE3GV promoter (fragment): 3rd-generation Tet-responsive promoter that can be activated by binding of Tet-On® 3G, optimized for retroviral and lentiviral vectors
   5157..5176    +  promoter       PLtetO-1 promoter (fragment): modified phage lambda PL promoter with tet operator sites (Lutz and Bujard, 1997)
   5297..5321    +  protein_bind   attB1: mutant version of attB; recombination site for the Gateway® BP reaction BP Clonase™
   5331..5750    +  CDS            SNCA (sequence partly withheld): SYUA_HUMAN - Also known as NACP, PARK1. Experimental evidence at protein level: Swiss-Prot protein existence level 1. Neuronal protein that plays several roles in synaptic activity such as regulation of synaptic vesicle trafficking and subsequent neurotransmitter release. Participates as a monomer in synaptic vesicle exocytosis by enhancing vesicle priming, fusion and dilation of exocytotic fusion pores (PubMed:28288128, PubMed:30404828). Mechanistically, acts by increasing local Ca(2+) release from microdomains which is essential for the enhancement of ATP-induced exocytosis (PubMed:30404828)
   5760..5801    +  CDS            AviTag™ (fragment): peptide tag that allows for enzymatic biotinylation
   5806..5830    -  protein_bind   attB2: mutant version of attB; recombination site for the Gateway® BP reaction BP Clonase™
   5987..6449    +  misc_feature   IRES: internal ribosome entry site (IRES) of the encephalomyocarditis virus (EMCV)
   6466..6486    +  CDS            FLAG (fragment): FLAG® epitope tag, followed by an enterokinase cleavage site
   6487..7272    +  CDS            Neurog2: NGN2_MOUSE - Also known as Ath4a, Atoh4, Ngn2. Experimental evidence at protein level: Swiss-Prot protein existence level 1. Transcriptional regulator. Involved in neuronal differentiation. Activates transcription by binding to the E box (5'- CANNTG-3'). From Mus musculus (Mouse).
   7279..7331    +  CDS            T2A (fragment): 2A peptide from Thosea asigna virus capsid protein Eukaryotic ribosomes fail to insert a peptide bond between the Gly and Pro residues, yielding separate polypeptides.
   7339..7938    +  CDS            PuroR: puromycin N-acetyltransferase; pac from Streptomyces alboniger; confers resistance to puromycin
   7939..8527    +  misc_feature   WPRE: woodchuck hepatitis virus posttranscriptional regulatory element
   8542..9018    +  polyA_signal   hGH poly(A) signal: human growth hormone polyadenylation signal
   9066..9513    +  promoter       hSyn promoter: human synapsin I promoter; confers neuron-specific expression (Kügler et al., 2003)
   9527..10489   +  CDS            birA: BIRA_ECOLI - Also known as bioR, dhbB. Experimental evidence at protein level: Swiss-Prot protein existence level 1. Acts both as a biotin--[acetyl-CoA-carboxylase] ligase and a biotin-operon repressor. In the presence of ATP, BirA activates biotin to form the BirA-biotinyl-5'-adenylate (BirA-bio-5'-AMP or holoBirA) complex. HoloBirA can either transfer the biotinyl moiety to the biotin carboxyl carrier protein (BCCP) subunit of acetyl-CoA carboxylase, or bind to the biotin operator site and inhibit transcription of the operon. From Escherichia coli (strain K12).
  10493..10541   +  polyA_signal   HSV TK poly(A) signal: herpes simplex virus thymidine kinase polyadenylation signal (Cole and Stacy, 1985)
  11095..11223   -  CDS            OR51A4 (fragment): O51A4_HUMAN - Experimental evidence at transcript level: Swiss-Prot protein existence level 2. Odorant receptor. From Homo sapiens (Human).
  11249..11407   -  CDS            OR51A7 (fragment): O51A7_HUMAN - Experimental evidence at transcript level: Swiss-Prot protein existence level 2. Odorant receptor. From Homo sapiens (Human).
  11784..11829   +  polyA_signal   hGH poly(A) signal (fragment): human growth hormone polyadenylation signal
  12098..12116   -  promoter       T3 promoter: promoter for bacteriophage T3 RNA polymerase
  12159..12181   -  protein_bind   lac operator (fragment): The lac repressor binds to the lac operator to inhibit transcription in E. coli. This inhibition can be relieved by adding lactose or isopropyl-β-D-thiogalactopyranoside (IPTG). lac repressor encoded by lacI
  12185..12215   -  promoter       lac promoter: promoter for the E. coli lac operon
  12230..12251   -  protein_bind   CAP binding site: CAP binding activates transcription in the presence of cAMP. E. coli catabolite activator protein
  12264..12347   -  CDS            lacI (fragment): lac repressor; lacI; The lac repressor binds to the lac operator to inhibit transcription in E. coli. This inhibition can be relieved by adding lactose or isopropyl-β-D-thiogalactopyranoside (IPTG).
>Addgene plasmid #208966 | Polymerase expression - pCMV-ePhi29(+exo) (LM2995) | addgene full sequence | sequence record 416214 | Addgene NGS Result
TGCTCCCTGCTTGTGTGTTGGAGGTCGCTGAGTAGTGCGCGAGCAAAATTTAAGCTACAACAAGGCAAGG
CTTGACCGACAATTGCATGAAGAATCTGCTTAGGGTTAGGCGTTTTGCGCTGCTTCGGGGAGATGGGGGA
GGCTAACTGAGCTCTAGATTAACCCTAGAAAGATAGTCTGCGTAAAATTGACGCATGCATTCTTGAAATA
TTGCTCTCTCTTTCTAAATAGCGCGAATCCGTCGCTGTGCATTTAGGACATCTCAGTCGCCGCTTGGAGC
TCCCGTGAGGCGTGCTTGTCAATGCGGTAAGTGTCACTGATTTTGAACTATAACGACCGCGTGAGTCAAA
ATGACGCATGATTATCTTTTACGTGACTTTTAAGATTTAACTCATACGATAATTATATTGTTATTTCATG
TTCTACTTACGTGATAACTTATTATATATATATTTTCTTGTTATAGATATCACAAATGCTTGTCCTTCCT
TCCTGTAACACAGCCATTAAACCAGGAGCATCGCCCTTCCCCGGCCCTCAGGTAAGAGGACCAAATACCG
TAGCCGTTTCCAATTTCAGTCCTTTAGCGCCACCTGGTGCTAACTACTCTATCACGCTTTTATCCAATAA
CTACCTTTGTAAATTTCCTTTCAAAAGTTCTGGCCGGGCGCGGTGGCTCACGCTTGTAATCCCAGCACTT
TGTGAGGGGTCAGGAGTTCGAGACGATCAACTAGAATGAATGTCGAGACCCATAGAGCCCACCGCATCCC
CAGCATGCCTGCTATTGTCTTCCCAATCCTCCCCCTTGCTGTCCTGCCCCACCCCACCCCCCAGAATAGA
ATGACACCTACTCAGACAATGCGATGCAATTTCCTCATTTTATTAGGAAAGGACAGTGGGAGTGGCACCT
TCCAGGGTCAAGGAAGGCACGGGGGAGGGGCAAACAACAGATGGCTGGCAACTAGAAGGCACAGTCGAGG
CTGATCAGCGGGTTTAAACTCAAAACAGAGATGTGTCGAAGATGGACAGTCCTGTGCTGATATGCATGGC
ATGCAAGAGGCACTCGTCGTTCAGGAAGGTATCCAGAATCTCGTTCAATTCCGGGGTCAGGGGTGAGTCC
AGGTTCAGATCCTCGGTCATGGACTCAAGTGTGGTTGTCAGCTCATCCAGATGGCCCCTTGGGGGCGGAT
GGGAAAGGTCCATTTGGCCACAGATTGCAGCCTCTTCCTTCTGGGGAATCACAGTATCGGCCATCTCCCG
AAGGGCTTTGACAGCCTGGCTCGTCTCTTCATCGGGATCCTCCAACAGGTGACTGGCCTCGGGAGTCACT
GCGGGCGCTGGATCCAGTGGCTGAGGGACTGGTGCCGGGGTCAGTGACCCGACTGGCTCATGTACTGGAC
CGGTTGGTGTTGGTGCGAGGCTGGCGGGGAGTGGGCGGTTGGCCCATGGACTTCCTGGAGGATGAAATGG
CCGGATTCGTTTTGGCTGGCACACCTCGCGGCCCTCAAACACGTCACTAATAGCGGAGCCGGCCTCAGGC
TTCGGCAAAAACATCCCTTCCCTGGAATCCCGGCTGCCGCTGCCAGAGCCCAGCAAGGCTGAGAAATCCA
TATCGGCGATAGAGCTGAAGTCCTCGTCGCCAGACAGCAGTCCATTAGGCAGGCCTGGTGCTCCCAGAGG
GGCAGGAGCTGGATCAGGAGGCCTCTGAGCGCCTGTCACGAGCCGGGTGATGGCCTCGGGGTATTCCATC
AGCATGGGCTCGGTGGTGTGAGGGGCCACAGGGATGCCCTGGTTCAGCAGCTGCTGGAACTCGCTGTTGT
CCACGCTGGCCAGGTCGGTGAACACGGCAGGATCGGTGCTGTTTCCCAGCAGGGCTCCCAGATCCTCGTC
GTCGAACTGCAGCTGCAGCAGAGCTTCAGACAGTGTGCCCTCGCCGGCCTGTGTAGGTTTAGGGGCTGGT
GGAGCCACAGCCTGTGGAGGTCCAGGAGCCAGCACAGGCACGGGTGCTGGTGCCTGAGCCAGTGCAGACA
CCATGGCTGGAGCTGGTGCAGGAGCAGGAGCCTGAGGCAGCACCTGAGGAGGGGCTGGAGCCAGAGCAGA
GGCCTGAGAGATCTGGCCGCTGGGGAACACCATGGTAGGGAACTCGTCGTAGTTGATGGTGCTCAGGCTG
CTGGTGAAGGGGTAAGGCTGGGGGGCAGGTTTTGGCACGCTGGCGCTGGATCTGCTGGGCACGGCGATTC
TTCTAGGTGGAGGTCTAGGGTCGGTGGGGCCGCTGAAGGGGGACTTCTTCATGATGCTCTTGAATGTCTC
GTAGGTCCGCTTCCGCTTTTCCTCGATCCGGTGCCGGTCGTCGGTGTCGGGCAGGTACTGGCTACCAACT
TTGCGTTTCTTTTTCGGAGATCCGGAACTTCTAGAGTTAATCAGCATGTCCAGGTCGAAATCATCAAGGG
CGTCACTGCCGAGCATGTCGAGGTCAAAGTCATCAAGGGCATCCGAACCAAGCATGTCAAGGTCAAAATC
ATCGAGGGCGTCACTTCCCAGCATATCCAGATCAAAATCGTCCAATGCGTCAGCCCGTCCGGAACCGCTG
GCCTCCGGCCCGCCGCTTTCGCACTTTAGCTGTTTCTCCAGGCCACATATGATTAGTTCCAGGCCGAAAA
GGAAGGCAGGTTCGGCTCCCTGCCGGTCGAACAGCTCAATTGCTTGTTTCAGAAGTGGGGGCATAGAATC
GGTGGTAGGTGTCTCTCTTTCCTCTTTTGCTACTTGATGCTCCTGTTCCTCCAATACGCAGCCCAGTGTA
AAGTGGCCCACGGCGGACAGAGCGTACAGTGCGTTCTCCAGGGAGAAGCCTTGCTGACACAGGAACGCGA
GCTGATTTTCCAGGGTTTCGTACTGTTTCTCTGTTGGGCGGGTGCCGAGATGCACTTTAGCCCCGTCGCG
ATGTGAGAGGAGAGCACAGCGGTATGACTTGGCGTTGTTCCGCAGAAAGTCTTGCCATGACTCGCCTTCC
AGGGGGCAGGAGTGGGTATGATGCCTGTCCAGCATCTCGATTGGCAGGGCATCGAGCAGGGCCCGCTTGT
TCTTCACGTGCCAGTACAGGGTAGGCTGCTCAACTCCCAGCTTTTGAGCGAGTTTCCTTGTCGTCAGGCC
TTCGATACCGACTCCATTGAGTAATTCCAGAGCAGAGTTTATGACTTTGCTCTTGTCCAGTCTAGACATA
GAACCACCTGGACCAGGGTTTTCTTCAACATCACCACAAGTGAGGAGAGAACCTCTACCTTCGCCGGATC
CGCCCTCCCACACATAACCAGAGGGCAGCAATTCACGAATCCCAACTGCCGTCGGCTGTCCATCACTGTC
CTTCACTATGGCTTTGATCCCAGGATGCAGATCGAGAAGCACCTGTCGGCACCGTCCGCAGGGGCTCAAG
ATGCCCCTGTTCTCATTTCCGATCGCGACGATACAAGTCAGGTTGCCAGCTGCCGCAGCAGCAGCAGTGC
CCAGCACCACGAGTTCTGCACAAGGTCCCCCAGTAAAATGATATACATTGACACCAGTGAAGATGCGGCC
GTCGCTAGAGAGAGCTGCGCTGGCGACGCTGTAGTCTTCAGAGATGGGGATGCTGTTGATTGTAGCCGTT
GCTCTTTCAATGAGGGTGGATTCTTCTTGAGACAAAGGCTTGGCCATGGTGAATTGCTGGGGAGAGAGGT
CGGTGATTCGGTCAACGAGGGAGCCGACTGCCGACGTGCGCTCCGGAGGCTTGCAGAATGCGGAACACCG
CGCGGGCAGGAACAGGGCCCACACTACCGCCCCACACCCCGCCTCCCGCACCGCCCCTTCCCGGCCGCTG
CTCTCGGCGCGCCCTGCTGAGCAGCCGCTATTGGCCACAGCCCATCGCGGTCGGCGCGCTGCCATTGCTC
CCTGGCGCTGTCCGTCTGCGAGGGTACTAGTGAGACGTGCGGCTTCCGTTTGTCACGTCCGGCACGCCGC
GAACCGCAAGGAACCTTCCCGACTTAGGGGCGGAGCAGGAAGCGTCGCCGGGGGGCCCACAAGGGTAGCG
GCGAAGATCCGGGTGACGCTGCGAACGGACGTGAAGAATGTGCGAGACCCAGGGTCGGCGCCGCTGCGTT
TCCCGGAACCACGCCCAGAGCAGCCGCGTCCCTGCGCAAACCCAGGGCTGCCTTGGAAAAGGCGCAACCC
CAACCCCGGGGAGGTGGTCCCTGCAGTTACGCCAATGATAACCCCCGCCAGAAAAATCTTAGTAGCCTTC
CCTTTTTGTTTTCCGTGCCCCAACTCGGCGGATTGACTCGGCCCCTTCCGGAAACACCCGAATCAACTTC
TAGTCAAATTATTGTTCACGCCGCAATGACCCACCCCTGGCCCGCGTCTGTGGAACTGACCCCTGGTGTA
CAGGAGAGTTCGCTGCTGAAAGTGGTCCCAAAGGGGTACTAGTTTTTAAGCTCCCAACTCCCCCTCCCCC
AGCGTCTGGAGGATTCCACACCCTCGCACCGCAGGGGCGAGGAAGTGGGCGGAGTCCGGTTTTGGCGCCA
GCCGCTGAGGCTGCCAAGCAGAAAAGCCACCGCTGAGGAGACTCCGGTCACTGTCCTCGCCCCGCCTCCC
CCTTCCCTCCCCTTGGGGACCACCGGGCGCCACGCCGCGAACGGTAAGTGCCGCGGTCGTCGGCGCCTCC
GCCCTCCCCCTAGGGCCCCAATTCCCAGCGGGCGCGGCGCGCGGCCCCTCCCCCCGCCGGGCGCGCGCCC
GCTGCCCCGCCCTTCGTGGCCGCCCGGCGTGGGCGGTGCCACCCCTCCCCCCGGCGGCCCCGCGCGCAGC
TCCCGGCTCCCTCCCCCTTCGGATGTGGCTTGAGCTGTAGGCGCGGAGGCTAGCTGGGGATCTGGTGGGC
TCTATTGGTAGACTTTAGTCCCTATCAGTGATAGAGAAGGTATCTCCAGTTTACTCCCTATCAGTGATAG
AGACATCCATGGAATCAACTTCAGCTTTATGAGTAAGAAGCCCTATAGGATGTGGCTTTCCCTATCAGTG
ATAGAGAACTAATGATAAGACCACTGCACTTTAGTCCCTATCAGTGATAGAGATGAGATCTTCTGGTGTA
CAGGAGTTTTCTCCCTATCAGTGATAGAGAGTCTGTGTGCCATTTGATCCCTATCAGTGATAGAGACTGT
ATTTCCAGGTAGGCCTGTACAGTGGGAGGCCTATATAAGCAGAGCTCCTTTAGTGAACCCTCAGATGGCC
AGAGATAAGAGAGAAAAGAAGAGTAAGAAGAAATATAAGAGCCACCACAAGTTTGTACAAAAAAGCAGGC
TGCCGCCACCATGGATGTATTCATGAAAGGACTTTCAAAGGCCAAGGAGGGAGTTGTGGCTGCTGCTGAG
AAAACCAAACAGGGTGTGGCAGAAGCAGCAGGAAAGACAAAAGAG
[192 nt withheld, positions 5436-5627]
TTGGGCAAGAATGAAGAAGGAGCCCCACAGGAAGGAATTCTGGAAGATATGCCTGTGGATCCTGACAATG
AGGCTTATGAAATGCCTTCTGAGGAAGGGTATCAAGACTACGAACCTGAAGCCCTCGAGGGTCTGAACGA
CATCTTCGAGGCTCAGAAAATCGAATGGCACGAATAAAACCCAGCTTTCTTGTACAAAGTGGTTGATCTG
CTGGAAGATGGCGATTAGAGAGGTACGAAGATGGCGATTAGAGATCCCTCCCCCCCCCCTAACGTTACTG
GCCGAAGCCGCTTGGAATAAGGCCGGTGTGCGTTTGTCTATATGTTATTTTCCACCATATTGCCGTCTTT
TGGCAATGTGAGGGCCCGGAAACCTGGCCCTGTCTTCTTGACGAGCATTCCTAGGGGTCTTTCCCCTCTC
GCCAAAGGAATGCAAGGTCTGTTGAATGTCGTGAAGGAAGCAGTTCCTCTGGAAGCTTCTTGAAGACAAA
CAACGTCTGTAGCGACCCTTTGCAGGCAGCGGAACCCCCCACCTGGCGACAGGTGCCTCTGCGGCCAAAA
GCCACGTGTATAAGATACACCTGCAAAGGCGGCACAACCCCAGTGCCACGTTGTGAGTTGGATAGTTGTG
GAAAGAGTCAAATGGCTCTCCTCAAGCGTATTCAACAAGGGGCTGAAGGATGCCCAGAAGGTACCCCATT
GTATGGGATCTGATCTGGGGCCTCGGTGCACATGCTTTACATGTGTTTAGTCGAGGTTAAAAAAACGTCT
AGGCCCCCCGAACCACGGGGACGTGGTTTTCCTTTGAAAAACACGATGATAATATGGCCACAATGGACTA
CAAGGACGACGATGACAAGTTCGTCAAATCTGAGACTCTGGAGTTGAAGGAGGAAGAGGAGGTACTGATG
CTGCTGGGCTCGGCTTCCCCGGCCTCGGCGACCCTGACCCCGATGTCCTCCAGCGCGGACGAGGAGGAGG
ACGAGGAGCTGCGCCGGCCGGGCTCCGCGCGTGGGCAGCGTGGAGCGGAAGCCGGGCAGGGGGTGCAGGG
CAGTCCGGCGTCGGGTGCCGGGGGTTGCCGGCCAGGGCGGCTGCTGGGCCTGATGCACGAGTGCAAGCGT
CGCCCGTCGCGCTCACGGGCCGTCTCCCGAGGTGCCAAGACGGCGGAGACGGTGCAGCGCATCAAGAAGA
CCCGCAGGCTCAAGGCCAACAACCGCGAGCGCAACCGCATGCACAACCTAAACGCCGCGCTGGACGCGCT
GCGCGAGGTGCTGCCCACCTTCCCCGAGGATGCCAAGCTCACGAAGATCGAGACGCTGCGCTTCGCCCAC
AATTACATCTGGGCGCTCACCGAGACTCTGCGCCTGGCGGACCACTGCGCCGGCGCCGGTGGCCTCCAGG
GGGCGCTCTTCACGGAGGCGGTGCTCCTGAGCCCGGGAGCTGCGCTCGGCGCCAGCGGGGACAGCCCTTC
TCCACCTTCCTCCTGGAGCTGCACCAACAGCCCGGCGTCATCCTCCAACTCCACGTCCCCATACAGCTGC
ACTTTATCGCCCGCTAGCCCCGGGTCAGACGTGGACTACTGGCAGCCCCCACCTCCGGAGAAGCATCGTT
ATGCGCCTCACCTGCCCCTCGCCAGGGACTGTATCTCTAGAGAGGGCAGGGGAAGTCTTCTAACATGCGG
GGACGTGGAGGAAAATCCCGGCCCACTCGAGATGACCGAGTACAAGCCCACGGTGCGCCTCGCCACCCGC
GACGACGTCCCCAGGGCCGTACGCACCCTCGCCGCCGCGTTCGCCGACTACCCCGCCACGCGCCACACCG
TCGATCCGGACCGCCACATCGAGCGGGTCACCGAGCTGCAAGAACTCTTCCTCACGCGCGTCGGGCTCGA
CATCGGCAAGGTGTGGGTCGCGGACGACGGCGCCGCGGTGGCGGTCTGGACCACGCCGGAGAGCGTCGAA
GCGGGGGCGGTGTTCGCCGAGATCGGCCCGCGCATGGCCGAGTTGAGCGGTTCCCGGCTGGCCGCGCAGC
AACAGATGGAAGGCCTCCTGGCGCCGCACCGGCCCAAGGAGCCCGCGTGGTTCCTGGCCACCGTCGGCGT
CTCGCCCGACCACCAGGGCAAGGGTCTGGGCAGCGCCGTCGTGCTCCCCGGAGTGGAGGCGGCCGAGCGC
GCCGGGGTGCCCGCCTTCCTGGAGACCTCCGCGCCCCGCAACCTCCCCTTCTACGAGCGGCTCGGCTTCA
CCGTCACCGCCGACGTCGAGGTGCCCGAAGGACCGCGCACCTGGTGCATGACCCGCAAGCCCGGTGCCTG
AAATCAACCTCTGGATTACAAAATTTGTGAAAGATTGACTGGTATTCTTAACTATGTTGCTCCTTTTACG
CTATGTGGATACGCTGCTTTAATGCCTTTGTATCATGCTATTGCTTCCCGTATGGCTTTCATTTTCTCCT
CCTTGTATAAATCCTGGTTGCTGTCTCTTTATGAGGAGTTGTGGCCCGTTGTCAGGCAACGTGGCGTGGT
GTGCACTGTGTTTGCTGACGCAACCCCCACTGGTTGGGGCATTGCCACCACCTGTCAGCTCCTTTCCGGG
ACTTTCGCTTTCCCCCTCCCTATTGCCACGGCGGAACTCATCGCCGCCTGCCTTGCCCGCTGCTGGACAG
GGGCTCGGCTGTTGGGCACTGACAATTCCGTGGTGTTGTCGGGGAAATCATCGTCCTTTCCTTGGCTGCT
CGCCTGTGTTGCCACCTGGATTCTGCGCGGGACGTCCTTCTGCTACGTCCCTTCGGCCCTCAATCCAGCG
GACCTTCCTTCCCGCGGCCTGCTGCCGGCTCTGCGGCCTCTTCCGCGTCTTCGCCTTCGCCCTCAGACGA
GTCGGATCTCCCTTTGGGCCGCCTCCCCGCCTCGAGAGATCTACGGGTGGCATCCCTGTGACCCCTCCCC
AGTGCCTCTCCTGGCCCTGGAAGTTGCCACTCCAGTGCCCACCAGCCTTGTCCTAATAAAATTAAGTTGC
ATCATTTTGTCTGACTAGGTGTCCTTCTATAATATTATGGGGTGGAGGGGGGTGGTATGGAGCAAGGGGC
AAGTTGGGAAGACAACCTGTAGGGCCTGCGGGGTCTATTGGGAACCAAGCTGGAGTGCAGTGGCACAATC
TTGGCTCACTGCAATCTCCGCCTCCTGGGTTCAAGCGATTCTCCTGCCTCAGCCTCCCGAGTTGTTGGGA
TTCCAGGCATGCATGACCAGGCTCAGCTAATTTTTGTTTTTTTGGTAGAGACGGGGTTTCACCATATTGG
CCAGGCTGGTCTCCAACTCCTAATCTCAGGTGATCTACCCACCTTGGCCTCCCAAATTGCTGGGATTACA
GGCGTGAACCACTGCTCCCTTCCCTGTCCTTGTACCTTAATTAAGTTAACTGCTAGACTGCAGAGGGCCC
TGCGTATGAGTGCAAGTGGGTTTTAGGACCAGGATGAGGCGGGGTGGGGGTGCCTACCTGACGACCGACC
CCGACCCACTGGACAAGCACCCAACCCCCATTCCCCAAATTGCGCATCCCCTATCAGAGAGGGGGAGGGG
AAACAGGATGCGGCGAGGCGCGTGCGCACTGCCAGCTTCAGCACCGCGGACAGTGCCTTCGCCCCCGCCT
GGCGGCGCGCGCCACCGCCGCCTCAGCACTGAAGGCGCGCTGACGTCACTCGCCGGTCCCCCGCAAACTC
CCCTTCCCGGCCACCTTGGTCGCGTCCGCGCCGCCGCCGGCCCAGCCGGACCGCACCACGCGAGGCGCGA
GATAGGGGGGCACGGGCGCGACCATCTGCGCTGCGGCGCCGGCGACTCAGCGCTGCCTCAGTCTGCGGTG
GGCAGCGGAGGAGTCGTGTCGTGCCTGAGAGCGCAGTCGAGCCGCCACCATGAAGGACAACACCGTGCCC
CTGAAGCTGATCGCCCTGCTGGCCAACGGCGAGTTCCACTCTGGCGAGCAGCTGGGAGAGACCCTGGGAA
TGAGCAGAGCCGCCATCAACAAGCACATCCAGACACTGAGAGACTGGGGAGTGGACGTGTTCACCGTGCC
TGGCAAGGGCTACAGCCTGCCTGAGCCTATCCAGCTGCTGAACGCCAAGCAGATCCTGGGACAGCTGGAT
GGCGGAAGCGTGGCCGTGCTGCCTGTGATCGACTCCACCAATCAGTACCTGCTGGACAGAATCGGAGAGC
TGAAGTCCGGCGACGCCTGCATCGCCGAGTACCAGCAGGCTGGCAGAGGAAGAAGAGGACGGAAGTGGTT
CAGCCCATTCGGAGCCAACCTGTACCTGTCCATGTTCTGGAGACTGGAGCAGGGACCTGCTGCTGCCATC
GGACTGAGTCTGGTGATCGGAATCGTGATGGCCGAGGTGCTGAGAAAGCTGGGAGCCGACAAGGTGAGAG
TGAAGTGGCCTAATGACCTGTACCTCCAGGACCGCAAGCTGGCTGGCATCCTGGTGGAGCTGACAGGCAA
GACAGGCGATGCCGCTCAGATCGTGATCGGAGCCGGAATCAACATGGCCATGAGAAGAGTGGAGGAGAGC
GTGGTGAACCAGGGCTGGATCACCCTGCAGGAGGCTGGCATCAACCTGGACCGGAACACCCTGGCCGCCA
TGCTGATCAGAGAGCTGAGAGCCGCTCTGGAGCTGTTCGAGCAGGAGGGACTGGCTCCTTACCTGAGCAG
ATGGGAGAAGCTGGACAACTTCATCAACAGACCTGTGAAGCTGATCATCGGCGACAAGGAAATCTTCGGC
ATCTCCAGAGGAATCGACAAGCAGGGAGCTCTGCTGCTGGAGCAGGACGGAATCATCAAGCCCTGGATGG
GCGGAGAAATCTCCCTGAGAAGCGCAGAGAAGTAACGGCAATAAAAAGACAGAATAAAACGCACGGGTGT
TGGGTCGTTTGTTCGCGGCCGCGAGCTCACGGGGACAGCCCCCCCCCCAAAGCCCCCAGGGATGTAATTA
CGTCCCTCCCCCGCTAGGGGGCAGCAGCGAGCCGCCCGGGGCTCCGCTCCGGTCCGGCGCTCCCCCCGCA
TCCCCGAGCCGGCAGCGTGCGGGGACAGCCCGGGCACGGGGAAGGTGGCACGGGATCGCTTTCCTCTGAA
CGCTTCTCGCTGCTCTTTGAGCCTGCAGACACCTGGGGGGATACGGGGAAAAAGCTTTAGGCTGAAAGAG
AGATTTAGAATGACAGAATCATAGAACGGCCTGGGTTGCAAAGGAGCACAGTGCTCATCCAGATCCAACC
CCCTGCTATGTGCAGGGTCATCAACCAGCAGCCCAGGCTGCCCAGAGCCACATCCAGCCTGGCCTTGAAT
GCCTGCAGGGATGGGGCATCCACAGCCTCCTTGGGCAACCTGTTCAGTGCGTCACCACCCTCTGGGGGAA
AAACTGCCTCCTCATATCCAACCCAAACCTCCCCTGTCTCAGTGTAAAGCCATTCCCCCTTGTCCTATCA
AGGGGGAGTTTGCTGTGACATTGTTGGTCTGGGGTGACACATGTTTGCCAATTCAGTGCATCACGGAGAG
GCAGATCTTGGGGATAAGGAAGTGCAGGACAGCATGGACGTGGGACATGCAGGTGTTGAGGGCTCTGGGA
CACTCTCCAAGTCACAGCGTTCAGAACAGCCTTAAGGATAAGAAGATAGGATAGAAGGACAAAGAGCAAG
TTAAAACCCAGCATGGAGAGGAGCACAAAAAGGCCACAGACACTGCTGGTCCCTGTGTCTGAGCCTGCAT
GTTTGATGGTGTCTGGATGCAAGCAGAAGGGGTGGAAGAGCTTGCCTGGAGAGATACAGCTGGGTCAGTA
GGACTGGGACAGGCAGCTGGAGAATTGCCATGTAGATGTTCATACAATCGTCAAATCATGAAGGCTGGAA
AAGCCCTCCAAGATCCCCAAGACCAACCCCAACCCACCCACCGTGCCCACTGGCCATGTCCCTCAGTGCC
ACATCCCCACAGTTCTTCATCACCTCCAGGGACGGTGACCCCCCCACCTCCGTGGGCAGCTGTGCCACTG
CAGCACCGCTCTTTGGAGAAGGTAAATCTTGCTAAATCCAGCCCGACCCTCCCCTGGCACAACGTAAGGC
CATTATCTCTCATCCAACTCCAGGACGGAGTCAGTGAGAATATTGTTTAAACATTATAGGCGCGCCATTG
CTGGGATTACAGGCGTGAACCACTGCTCCCTTCCCTGTCCTTTTAAAAGTTTTGTTACTTTATAGAAGAA
ATTTTGAGTTTTTGTTTTTTTTTAATAAATAAATAAACATAAATAAATTGTTTGTTGAATTTATTATTAG
TATGTAAGTGTAAATATAATAAAACTTAATATCTATTCAAATTAATAAATAAACCTCGATATACAGACCG
ATAAAACACATGCGTCAATTTTACGCATGATTATCTTTAACGTACGTCACAATATGATTATCTTTCTAGG
GTTAAGCGATCGCTAATCCAGCTTTTGTTCCCTTTAGTGAGGGTTAATTGCGCGCTTGGCGTAATCATGG
TCATAGCTGTTTCCTGTGTGAAATTGTTATCCGCTCACAATTCCACACAACATACGAGCCGGAAGCATAA
AGTGTAAAGCCTGGGGTGCCTAATGAGTGAGCTAACTCACATTAATTGCGTTGCGCTCACTGCCCGCTTT
CCAGTCGGGAAACCTGTCGTGCCAGCTGCATTAATGAATCGGCCAACGCGCGGGGAGAGGCGGTTTGCGT
