Features (pLannotate 1.2.2; 15 found; start..end, strand, type, name):
    132..335     +  promoter       CMV promoter: human cytomegalovirus (CMV) immediate early promoter
    377..395     +  promoter       T7 promoter: promoter for bacteriophage T7 RNA polymerase
    409..2133    +  CDS            2: DPOL_BPPH2 - Experimental evidence at protein level: Swiss-Prot protein existence level 1. Polymerase responsible for protein-primed viral DNA replication by strand displacement with high processivity and fidelity (PubMed:3863101) (PubMed:2498321). To start replication, the DNA polymerase forms a heterodimer with a free primer terminal protein (TP), recognizes the replication origins at both 5' ends of the linear chromosome, and initiates replication using as primer the OH-group of Ser-232 of the TP (PubMed:22210885). This polymerase possesses three enzymatic activities: DNA synthesis (polymer
   2266..2490    +  polyA_signal   bGH poly(A) signal: bovine growth hormone polyadenylation signal
   2494..2515    +  promoter       SV40 promoter (fragment): SV40 enhancer and early promoter
   2520..2536    +  misc_feature   MCS (fragment): pBluescript multiple cloning site
   2585..2601    -  protein_bind   lac operator: The lac repressor binds to the lac operator to inhibit transcription in E. coli. This inhibition can be relieved by adding lactose or isopropyl-β-D-thiogalactopyranoside (IPTG). lac repressor encoded by lacI
   2609..2639    -  promoter       lac promoter: promoter for the E. coli lac operon
   2654..2675    -  protein_bind   CAP binding site: CAP binding activates transcription in the presence of cAMP. E. coli catabolite activator protein
   2688..2780    -  CDS            lacI (fragment): lac repressor; lacI; The lac repressor binds to the lac operator to inhibit transcription in E. coli. This inhibition can be relieved by adding lactose or isopropyl-β-D-thiogalactopyranoside (IPTG).
   2963..3551    -  rep_origin     ori: high-copy-number ColE1/pMB1/pBR322/pUC origin of replication
   3722..4582    -  CDS            AmpR: β-lactamase; bla; confers resistance to ampicillin, carbenicillin, and related antibiotics
   4583..4687    -  promoter       AmpR promoter: bla
   4758..4802    -  misc_feature   bom (fragment): basis of mobility region from pBR322
   4957..131     +  enhancer       CMV enhancer (across the origin): human cytomegalovirus immediate early enhancer
>Addgene plasmid #208966 | Polymerase expression - pCMV-ePhi29(+exo) (LM2995) | addgene full sequence | sequence record 422883 | Addgene NGS Result
ATATGCCAAGTACGCCCCCTATTGACGTCAATGACGGTAAATGGCCCGCCTGGCATTATGCCCAGTACAT
GACCTTATGGGACTTTCCTACTTGGCAGTACATCTACGTATTAGTCATCGCTATTACCATGGTGATGCGG
TTTTGGCAGTACATCAATGGGCGTGGATAGCGGTTTGACTCACGGGGATTTCCAAGTCTCCACCCCATTG
ACGTCAATGGGAGTTTGTTTTGGCACCAAAATCAACGGGACTTTCCAAAATGTCGTAACAACTCCGCCCC
ATTGACGCAAATGGGCGGTAGGCGTGTACGGTGGGAGGTCTATATAAGCAGAGCTGGTTTAGTGAACCGT
CAGATCCGCTAGAGATCCGCGGCCGCTAATACGACTCACTATAGGGAGAGCCGCCACCATGAAGCACATG
CCTAGAAAGAGATACAGCTGCGACTTCGAGACAACAACCAAGGTCGAGGACTGCAGAGTGTGGGCTTACG
GATATATGAATATCGAGGACCACTCTGAGTACAAGATCGGAAATAGCCTGGATGAGTTTATGGCCTGGGC
CCTGAAAGTGCAGGCCGACCTGTACTTCCACAACCTGAAATTCGACGGCGCCTTCATCATTAACTGGCTG
GAACGGAACGGCTTTAAGTGGTCCGCCGATGGACTGCCAAACACCTACAACACCATCATCAGCAGAACCG
GCCAGTGGTACATGATCGACATCTGCCTGGGCTACAAGGGCAAAAGAAAGATCCATACCGTGATCTACGA
CAGCCTGAAGAAACTGCCTTTCCCCGTGAAGAAGATCGCTAAAGACTTCAAGCTGACAGTGCTGAAGGGC
GACATTGATTACCACAAGGAAAGACCTGTGGGATACAAGATCACACCTGAGGAATATGCCTACATCAAGA
ACGACATCCAGATCATCGCCGAGGCCCTGCTGATCCAGTTCAAGCAGGGCCTGGACCGGATGACCGCTGG
CAGCGACAGCCTCAAAGACTTCAAGGACATTATCACCACTAAGAAGTTCAAAAAGGTGTTCCCAACACTG
TCTCTTGGACTGGACAAGAAGGTGCGGTACGCCTATAGAGGCGGCTTTACCTGGCTGAACGACAGATTCA
AGGAAAAGGAAATCGGCGAGGGCATGGTGTTTGACGTGAACTCCCTCTACCCTGCCCAGATGTACAGCCG
GCTGCTGCCCTATGGCGAGCCTATCGTGTTTGAGGGCAAGTACGTGTGGGATGAAGATTACCCCCTGCAC
ATCCAGCACATCCGGTGCGAGTTCGAGCTGAAGGAGGGCTACATCCCAACAATCCAAATCAAACGGAGCA
GATTCTACAAGGGCAACGAGTACCTGAAAAGCAGCGGCGGCGAAATCGCCGATCTGTGGCTGAGCAATGT
GGACCTGGAACTGATGAAGGAACACTACGACCTGTACAACGTGGAATACATCAGCGGCCTGAAGTTTAAG
GCCACAACCGGCCTGTTCAAAGACTTCATCGATAAGTGGACCTACATCAAAACAACCAGCGAGGGCGCTA
TCAAGCAGCTGGCCAAGCTGATGCTGAATTCTCTGTACGGCAAGTTCGCCAGCAACCCTGATGTCACAGG
CAAGGTGCCCTACCTGAAGGAAAACGGCGCCCTGGGCTTCAGACTGGGCGAGGAAGAAACCAAGGACCCT
GTGTACACCCCTATGGGTGTTTTCATCACCGCCTGGGCCAGATACACCACCATCACCGCCGCTCAGGCTT
GTTACGATAGAATCATCTATTGTGATACCGACTCTATCCACCTGACCGGGACCGAGATCCCCGACGTGAT
CAAGGATATTGTGGACCCCAAGAAACTGGGCTACTGGGCCCACGAGTCCACCTTCAAGCGGGCCAAGTAC
CTGAGACCCAAGACCTACATCCAGGACATCTACATGAAAGAAGTGGACGGCGAGCTCGTGGAAGGCAGCC
CCGACGACTACACAGACATCAAGCTGAGCGTGAAGTGCGCCGGCATGACCGATAAGATCAAAAAGGAGGT
GACATTTGAGAACTTCAAGGTGGGATTCAGCCGCAAGATGAAACCTAAGCCTGTTCAAGTGCCTGGCGGT
GTTGTGCTGGTGGATGACACCTTCACAATCAAGTCCGGCGGAAGCTCTGGTGGCAGCAAGCGGACCGCCG
ACGGCTCTGAATTCGAGAGCCCTAAGAAGAAAAGAAAGGTGTGACCGGTCATCATCACCATCACCATTGA
GTTTAAACCCGCTGATCAGCCTCGACTGTGCCTTCTAGTTGCCAGCCATCTGTTGTTTGCCCCTCCCCCG
TGCCTTCCTTGACCCTGGAAGGTGCCACTCCCACTGTCCTTTCCTAATAAAATGAGGAAATTGCATCGCA
TTGTCTGAGTAGGTGTCATTCTATTCTGGGGGGTGGGGTGGGGCAGGACAGCAAGGGGGAGGATTGGGAA
GACAATAGCAGGCATGCTGGGGATGCGGTGGGCTCTATGGCTTCTGAGGCGGAAAGAACCAGCTGGGGCT
CGATACCGTCGACCTCTAGCTAGAGCTTGGCGTAATCATGGTCATAGCTGTTTCCTGTGTGAAATTGTTA
TCCGCTCACAATTCCACACAACATACGAGCCGGAAGCATAAAGTGTAAAGCCTAGGGTGCCTAATGAGTG
AGCTAACTCACATTAATTGCGTTGCGCTCACTGCCCGCTTTCCAGTCGGGAAACCTGTCGTGCCAGCTGC
ATTAATGAATCGGCCAACGCGCGGGGAGAGGCGGTTTGCGTATTGGGCGCTCTTCCGCTTCCTCGCTCAC
TGACTCGCTGCGCTCGGTCGTTCGGCTGCGGCGAGCGGTATCAGCTCACTCAAAGGCGGTAATACGGTTA
TCCACAGAATCAGGGGATAACGCAGGAAAGAACATGTGAGCAAAAGGCCAGCAAAAGGCCAGGAACCGTA
AAAAGGCCGCGTTGCTGGCGTTTTTCCATAGGCTCCGCCCCCCTGACGAGCATCACAAAAATCGACGCTC
AAGTCAGAGGTGGCGAAACCCGACAGGACTATAAAGATACCAGGCGTTTCCCCCTGGAAGCTCCCTCGTG
CGCTCTCCTGTTCCGACCCTGCCGCTTACCGGATACCTGTCCGCCTTTCTCCCTTCGGGAAGCGTGGCGC
TTTCTCATAGCTCACGCTGTAGGTATCTCAGTTCGGTGTAGGTCGTTCGCTCCAAGCTGGGCTGTGTGCA
CGAACCCCCCGTTCAGCCCGACCGCTGCGCCTTATCCGGTAACTATCGTCTTGAGTCCAACCCGGTAAGA
CACGACTTATCGCCACTGGCAGCAGCCACTGGTAACAGGATTAGCAGAGCGAGGTATGTAGGCGGTGCTA
CAGAGTTCTTGAAGTGGTGGCCTAACTACGGCTACACTAGAAGAACAGTATTTGGTATCTGCGCTCTGCT
GAAGCCAGTTACCTTCGGAAAAAGAGTTGGTAGCTCTTGATCCGGCAAACAAACCACCGCTGGTAGCGGT
GGTTTTTTTGTTTGCAAGCAGCAGATTACGCGCAGAAAAAAAGGATCTCAAGAAGATCCTTTGATCTTTT
CTACGGGGTCTGACGCTCAGTGGAACGAAAACTCACGTTAAGGGATTTTGGTCATGAGATTATCAAAAAG
GATCTTCACCTAGATCCTTTTAAATTAAAAATGAAGTTTTAAATCAATCTAAAGTATATATGAGTAAACT
TGGTCTGACAGTTACCAATGCTTAATCAGTGAGGCACCTATCTCAGCGATCTGTCTATTTCGTTCATCCA
TAGTTGCCTGACTCCCCGTCGTGTAGATAACTACGATACGGGAGGGCTTACCATCTGGCCCCAGTGCTGC
AATGATACCGCGCGAACCACGCTCACCGGCTCCAGATTTATCAGCAATAAACCAGCCAGCCGGAAGGGCC
GAGCGCAGAAGTGGTCCTGCAACTTTATCCGCCTCCATCCAGTCTATTAATTGTTGCCGGGAAGCTAGAG
TAAGTAGTTCGCCAGTTAATAGTTTGCGCAACGTTGTTGCCATTGCTACAGGCATCGTGGTGTCACGCTC
GTCGTTTGGTATGGCTTCATTCAGCTCCGGTTCCCAACGATCAAGGCGAGTTACATGATCCCCCATGTTG
TGCAAAAAAGCGGTTAGCTCCTTCGGTCCTCCGATCGTTGTCAGAAGTAAGTTGGCCGCAGTGTTATCAC
TCATGGTTATGGCAGCACTGCATAATTCTCTTACTGTCATGCCATCCGTAAGATGCTTTTCTGTGACTGG
TGAGTACTCAACCAAGTCATTCTGAGAATAGTGTATGCGGCGACCGAGTTGCTCTTGCCCGGCGTCAATA
CGGGATAATACCGCGCCACATAGCAGAACTTTAAAAGTGCTCATCATTGGAAAACGTTCTTCGGGGCGAA
AACTCTCAAGGATCTTACCGCTGTTGAGATCCAGTTCGATGTAACCCACTCGTGCACCCAACTGATCTTC
AGCATCTTTTACTTTCACCAGCGTTTCTGGGTGAGCAAAAACAGGAAGGCAAAATGCCGCAAAAAAGGGA
ATAAGGGCGACACGGAAATGTTGAATACTCATACTCTTCCTTTTTCAATATTATTGAAGCATTTATCAGG
GTTATTGTCTCATGAGCGGATACATATTTGAATGTATTTAGAAAAATAAACAAATAGGGGTTCCGCGCAC
ATTTCCCCGAAAAGTGCCACCTGACGTCGACGGATCGGGAGATCGATCTCCCGATCCCCTAGGGTCGACT
CTCAGTACAATCTGCTCTGATGCCGCATAGTTAAGCCAGTATCTGCTCCCTGCTTGTGTGTTGGAGGTCG
CTGAGTAGTGCGCGAGCAAAATTTAAGCTACAACAAGGCAAGGCTTGACCGACAATTGCATGAAGAATCT
GCTTAGGGTTAGGCGTTTTGCGCTGCTTCGCGATGTACGGGCCAGATATACGCGTTGACATTGATTATTG
ACTAGTTATTAATAGTAATCAATTACGGGGTCATTAGTTCATAGCCCATATATGGAGTTCCGCGTTACAT
AACTTACGGTAAATGGCCCGCCTGGCTGACCGCCCAACGACCCCCGCCCATTGACGTCAATAATGACGTA
TGTTCCCATAGTAACGCCAATAGGGACTTTCCATTGACGTCAATGGGTGGAGTATTTACGGTAAACTGCC
CACTTGGCAGTACATCAAGTGTATC
